>Addgene plasmid #43171 | I-TCAA | depositor partial sequence | sequence record 58436 | I-TCAA sequence 424 bps
CGTCTCCTGACCCCAGAGCAGGTCGTGGCCATTGCCTCCAATGGAGGGGGCAAACAGGCGTTGGAAACCG
TACAACGATTGCTGCCGGTGCTGTGCCAAGCGCACGGACTCACCCCAGAGCAGGTCGTGGCGATCGCAAG
CCACGACGGAGGAAAGCAAGCCTTGGAAACAGTACAGAGGCTGTTGCCTGTGCTGTGCCAAGCGCACGGC
CTCACCCCAGAGCAGGTCGTGGCAATCGCCTCCAACATTGGCGGGAAACAGGCACTCGAGACTGTCCAGC
GCCTGCTTCCCGTGCTGTGCCAAGCGCACGGATTAACCCCAGAGCAGGTCGTGGCAATCGCCTCCAACAT
TGGCGGGAAACAGGCACTCGAGACTGTCCAGCGCCTGCTTCCCGTGCTGTGCCAAGCGCACGGCTTAAGA
GACG
