>Addgene plasmid #43171 | I-TCAA | addgene partial sequence | sequence record 64295 | M13_pUC_fwd
CTATAGGGCGAATTGGGCCCTCTAGATGCATGCTCGAGCGGCCGCCAGTGTGATGGATATCTGCAGAATT
CGCCCTTATATAGATGCCGTCCTAGCGCGTCTCCTGACCCCAGAGCAGGTCGTGGCCATTGCCTCGAATG
GAGGGGGCAAACAGGCGTTGGAAACCGTACAACGATTGCTGCCGGTGCTGTGCCAAGCGCACGGACTCAC
CCCAGAGCAGGTCGTGGCGATCGCAAGCCACGACGGAGGAAAGCAAGCCTTGGAAACAGTACAGAGGCTG
TTGCCTGTGCTGTGCCAAGCGCACGGCCTCACCCCAGAGCAGGTCGTGGCAATCGCCTCCAACATTGGCG
GGAAACAGGCACTCGAGACTGTCCAGCGCCTGCTTCCCGTGCTGTGCCAAGCGCACGGATTAACCCCAGA
GCAGGTCGTGGCAATCGCCTCCAACATTGGCGGGAAACAGGCACTCGAGACTGTCCAGCGCCTGCTTCCC
GTGCTGTGCCAAGCGCACGGCTTAAGAGACGTGGGCACAGGAAAGATACTTAAGGGCGAATTCCAGCACA
CTGGCGGCCGTTACTAGTGGATCCGAGCTCGGTACCAAGCTTGATGCATAGCTTGAGTATTCTATAGTGT
CACCTAAATAGCTTGGCGTAATCATGGTCATAGCTGTTTCCTGTGTGAAATTGTTATCCGCTCACAATTC
CACACAACATACGAGCCGGAAGCATAAAGTGTAAAGCCTGGGGTGCCTAATGAGTGAGCTAACTCACATT
AATTGCGTTGCGCTCACTGCCCGCTTTCCAGTCGGGAAACCTGTCGTGCCAGCTGCATTAATGAATCGGC
CAACGCGCGGGGAGAGGCGGTTTGCGTATTGGG
