[The description below was written by a language model from this plasmid's Addgene catalogue record.]
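Description:
I-TCAA is a bacterial cloning plasmid built on the commercial pCRII-TOPO backbone (about 4 kb without insert), carrying a 424 bp synthetic insert introduced by TOPO cloning. It is a high-copy plasmid propagated in E. coli and confers resistance to both ampicillin and kanamycin, the dual selection typical of this backbone. The insert sits between the T7 and M13-reverse priming sites, which the record lists for sequence verification. No feature table is provided, so the exact arrangement of backbone elements is not documented here beyond what the backbone name implies.

The record does not describe the insert beyond its name, synthetic origin and size. The associated publication describes a TALEN genome-editing system for generating human stem cell-based disease models. In that context, the name suggests a pre-assembled module of TAL effector repeats, with "TCAA" plausibly denoting the four DNA bases the repeats recognise and the "I" prefix plausibly indicating its position within a larger array. A length of roughly 424 bp would fit about four TAL repeats of approximately 100 bp each, but this interpretation is an inference, not something the record states.

There is no indication of a promoter or other expression elements intended to drive the insert in mammalian cells. The plasmid therefore appears to serve as a storage and source vector for a building block, likely one member of a library of similar modules that are combined into full-length TALEN arrays in a separate expression vector. It is available on academic and nonprofit terms only.
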