Addgene plasmid #43171: I-TCAA
Depositing lab: Chad Cowan & Kiran Musunuru. Depositing organization: Harvard University. Publication: A TALEN Genome-Editing System for Generating Human Stem Cell-Based Disease Models. Ding Q, Lee YK, Schaefer EA, Peters DT, Veres A, Kim K, Kuperwasser N, Motola DL, Meissner TB, Hendriks WT, Trevisan M, Gupta RM, Moisan A, Banks E, Friesen M, Schinzel RT, Xia F, Tang A, Xia Y, Figueroa E, Wann A, Ahfeldt T, Daheron L, Zhang F, Rubin LL, Peng LF, Chung RT, Musunuru K, Cowan CA. Cell Stem Cell. 2012 Dec 12. pii: S1934-5909(12)00645-5. doi: 10.1016/j.stem.2012.11.011. PubMed 23246482.
Backbone
  Vector backbone: pCRII-TOPO
  Backbone manufacturer: Invitrogen
  Backbone size w/o insert (bp): 3973
  Vector type: Bacterial Cloning
Growth in bacteria
  Bacterial resistance: Ampicillin and Kanamycin, 100 & 50 μg/mL
  Growth temperature: 37°C
  Growth strain: Top10
  Copy number: High Copy
Gene/Insert
  Gene/Insert name: I-TCAA
  Species: Synthetic
  Insert size (bp): 424
  Cloning method: TOPO Cloning
  Sequencing primers: 5′ T7; 3′ M13-rev
Terms and licenses: Academic/Nonprofit Terms; Industry Terms: Not Available to Industry
How to cite: I-TCAA was a gift from Chad Cowan & Kiran Musunuru (Addgene plasmid # 43171 ; http://n2t.net/addgene:43171 ; RRID:Addgene_43171)
